>Addgene plasmid #136107 | CTAG_mVenus-HDEL | addgene full sequence | sequence record 275125 | Addgene NGS Result
CGTTGTGGCTGTTGTAGTTGTACTCCAGCTTGTGCCCCAGGATGTTGCCGTCCTCCTTGAAGTCGATGCC
CTTCAGCTCGATGCGGTTCACCAGGGTGTCGCCCTCGAACTTCACCTCGGCGCGGGTCTTGTAGTTGCCG
TCGTCCTTGAAGAAGATGGTGCGCTCCTGGACGTAGCCTTCGGGCATGGCGGACTTGAAGAAGTCGTGCT
GCTTCATGTGGTCGGGGTAGCGGGCGAAGCACTGCAGGCCGTAGCCCAGGGTGGTCACGAGGGTGGGCCA
GGGCACGGGCAGCTTGCCGGTGGTGCAGATCAGCTTCAGGGTCAGCTTGCCGTAGGTGGCATCGCCCTCG
CCCTCGCCGGACACGCTGAACTTGTGGCCGTTTACGTCGCCGTCCAGCTCGACCAGGATGGGCACCACCC
CGGTGAACAGCTCCTCGCCCTTGCTCACCGAATGAGACCGAATTCCAGAAATCATCCTTAGCGAAAGCTA
AGGATTTTTTTTATCTGAAATTCTGCCTCGTGATACGCCTATTTTTATAGGTTAATGTCATGATAATAAT
GGTTTCTTAGACGTCAGGTGGCACTCGAGTTGATCGGGCACGTAAGAGGTTCCAACTTTCACCATAATGA
AATAAGATCACTACCGGGCGTATTTTTTGAGTTATCGAGATTTTCAGGAGCTAAGGAAGCTAAAATGGAG
AAAAAAATCACTGGATATACCACCGTTGATATATCCCAATGGCATCGTAAAGAACATTTTGAGGCATTTC
AGTCAGTTGCTCAATGTACCTATAACCAGACCGTTCAGCTGGATATTACGGCCTTTTTAAAGACCGTAAA
GAAAAATAAGCACAAGTTTTATCCGGCCTTTATTCACATTCTTGCCCGCCTGATGAATGCTCATCCGGAA
TTTCGTATGGCAATGAAAGACGGTGAGCTGGTGATATGGGATAGTGTTCACCCTTGTTACACCGTTTTCC
ATGAGCAAACTGAAACGTTTTCATCGCTCTGGAGTGAATACCACGACGATTTCCGGCAGTTTCTACACAT
ATATTCGCAAGATGTGGCGTGTTACGGTGAAAACCTGGCCTATTTCCCTAAAGGGTTTATTGAGAATATG
TTTTTCGTCTCAGCCAATCCCTGGGTGAGTTTCACCAGTTTTGATTTAAACGTGGCCAATATGGACAACT
TCTTCGCCCCCGTTTTCACCATGGGCAAATATTATACGCAAGGCGACAAGGTGCTGATGCCGCTGGCGAT
TCAGGTTCATCATGCCGTTTGTGATGGCTTCCATGTCGGCAGAATGCTTAATGAATTACAACAGTACTGC
GATGAGTGGCAGGGCGGGGCGTAATTTGATATCGAGCTCGCTTGGACTCCTGTTGATAGATCCAGTAATG
ACCTCAGAACTCCATCTGGATTTGTTCAGAACGCTCGGTTGCCGCCGGGCGTTTTTTATTGGTGAGAATC
CAAGCCTCGAGCTGTCAGACCAAGTTTACTCATATATACTTTAGATTGATTTAAAACTTCATTTTTAATT
TAAAAGGATCTAGGTGAAGATCCTTTTTGATAATCTCATGACCAAAATCCCTTAACGTGAGTTTTCGTTC
CACTGAGCGTCAGACCCCGTAGAAAAGATCAAAGGATCTTCTTGAGATCCTTTTTTTCTGCGCGTAATCT
GCTGCTTGCAAACAAAAAAACCACCGCTACCAGCGGTGGTTTGTTTGCCGGATCAAGAGCTACCAACTCT
TTTTCCGAAGGTAACTGGCTTCAGCAGAGCGCAGATACCAAATACTGTTCTTCTAGTGTAGCCGTAGTTA
GGCCACCACTTCAAGAACTCTGTAGCACCGCCTACATACCTCGCTCTGCTAATCCTGTTACCAGTGGCTG
CTGCCAGTGGCGATAAGTCGTGTCTTACCGGGTTGGACTCAAGACGATAGTTACCGGATAAGGCGCAGCG
GTCGGGCTGAACGGGGGGTTCGTGCACACAGCCCAGCTTGGAGCGAACGACCTACACCGAACTGAGATAC
CTACAGCGTGAGCTATGAGAAAGCGCCACGCTTCCCGAAGGGAGAAAGGCGGACAGGTATCCGGTAAGCG
GCAGGGTCGGAACAGGAGAGCGCACGAGGGAGCTTCCAGGGGGAAACGCCTGGTATCTTTATAGTCCTGT
CGGGTTTCGCCACCTCTGACTTGAGCGTCGATTTTTGTGATGCTCGTCAGGGGGGCGGAGCCTGTGGAAA
AACGCCAGCAACGCGGCCTTTTTACGGTTCCTGGCCTTTTGCTGGCCTTTTGCTCACATGTTCTTTCCTG
CGTTATCCCCTGATTCTGTGGATAACCGTATTACCGCCTTTGAGTGAGCTGATACCGCTCGCCGCAGCCG
AACGACCGAGCGCAGCGAGTCAGTGAGCGAGGAAGCCTGCATAACGCGAAGTAATCTTTTCGGTTTTAAA
GAAAAAGGGCAGGGTGGTGACACCTTGCCCTTTTTTGCCGGACTGCAGGGTCTCGAAGCTTAAAGCTCAT
CATGCTTGTACAGCTCGTCCATGCCGAGAGTGATCCCGGCGGCGGTCACGAACTCCAGCAGGACCATGTG
ATCGCGCTTCTCGTTGGGGTCTTTGCTCAGCTTGGACTGGTAGCTCAGGTAGTGGTTGTCGGGCAGCAGC
ACGGGGCCGTCGCCGATGGGGGTGTTCTGCTGGTAGTGGTCGGCGAGCTGCACGCCGCCGTCCTCGATGT
TGTGGCGGATCTTGAAGTTGGCCTTGATGCCGTTCTTCTGCTTGTCGGCGGTGATATAGA
Features (pLannotate 1.2.2; 7 found; start..end, strand, type, name):
    468..511     +  terminator     bacterial terminator: putative bacterial transcription terminator
    597..694     +  promoter       cat promoter: promoter of the E. coli cat gene encoding chloramphenicol acetyltransferase
    695..1351    +  CDS            cat: CAT_ECOLX - Experimental evidence at protein level: Swiss-Prot protein existence level 1. This enzyme is an effector of chloramphenicol resistance in bacteria. From Escherichia coli. This protein is used as a marker in many commonly used cloning vectors, such as pACYC184.
   1375..1469    +  terminator     lambda t0 terminator: transcription terminator from phage lambda
   1652..2240    +  rep_origin     ori: high-copy-number ColE1/pMB1/pBR322/pUC origin of replication
   2435..2492    -  terminator     his operon terminator: This putative transcriptin terminator from the E. coli his operon has a 2-bp deletion introduced during synthesis. Its efficiency has not been determined.
   2525..449     -  CDS            SYFP2 (fragment) (across the origin): monomeric optimized variant of EYFP, identical to mVenus but with L68V (Kremers et al., 2006) mammalian codon-optimized
