[The description below was written by a language model from this plasmid's Addgene catalogue record and pLannotate feature annotations shown in this document.]
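Description:
CTAG_mVenus-HDEL is a level 0 DNA part for modular plant synthetic biology, held in the pUAP4 acceptor backbone and classed as a plant expression / synthetic biology vector. It belongs to a toolkit developed for reprogramming gene expression in the liverwort Marchantia polymorpha. The plasmid is small (about 2.8 kb) and is maintained in E. coli at high copy from a ColE1/pUC-type origin. Selection is by chloramphenicol, with the cat gene driven by its own promoter and followed by the lambda t0 terminator. Two further bacterial terminators, one of them derived from the his operon, flank the insert region and presumably insulate the part from read-through transcription.

The payload is a synthetic coding sequence for the yellow fluorescent protein mVenus. It lacks a start codon because it is designed for the C-terminal tag (CTAG) position of an assembled transcription unit. The insert name also says it lacks its own stop codon before the fused HDEL motif, a C-terminal tetrapeptide that retains soluble proteins in the endoplasmic reticulum. The automated annotation labels this reading frame as a fragment of SYFP2, a near-identical variant differing from mVenus by a single residue. Internal BsaI and SapI sites have been removed ("domesticated") so the part suits Type IIS assembly.

The plasmid carries no plant promoter, terminator or plant selection marker, so it is a building block rather than a functional expression vector. According to the record, it is meant to be joined in frame downstream of a CDS12 part that carries an ER-targeting signal peptide. The signal peptide directs the fusion into the ER and HDEL keeps it there, giving a fluorescent ER-localised protein or marker.
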