Addgene plasmid #136107: CTAG_mVenus-HDEL
Purpose: FP with ER retention signal for C-term fusion with CDS12 with ER targeting signal peptide
Depositing lab: Jim Haseloff. Depositing organization: University of Cambridge. Publication: Systematic tools for reprogramming plant gene expression in a simple model, Marchantia polymorpha. Sauret-Gueto S, Frangedakis E, Silvestri L, Rebmann M, Tomaselli M, Markel K, Delmans M, West A, Patron NJ, Haseloff J. ACS Synth Biol. 2020 Mar 12. doi: 10.1021/acssynbio.9b00511. PubMed 32163700.
Backbone
  Vector backbone: pUAP4
  Vector type: Plant Expression, Synthetic Biology
Growth in bacteria
  Bacterial resistance: Chloramphenicol, 25 μg/mL
  Growth temperature: 37°C
  Growth strain: DH5alpha
  Copy number: High Copy
Gene/Insert
  Gene/Insert name: CTAG_mVenus(noATG,noStop)-HDEL
  Species: Synthetic
  Mutation: BsaI/ SapI domesticated
  Cloning method: Restriction Enzyme; 5′ cloning site BsaI (destroyed during cloning); 3′ cloning site BsaI (destroyed during cloning)
  Sequencing primers: 5′ n/a
Depositor comments: Please visit https://www.biorxiv.org/content/10.1101/2020.02.29.971002v1 for bioRxiv preprint.
How to cite: CTAG_mVenus-HDEL was a gift from Jim Haseloff (Addgene plasmid # 136107 ; http://n2t.net/addgene:136107 ; RRID:Addgene_136107)
